Addgene plasmid #54472: YFP(159-238)-gamma-2 in pcDNAI/Amp
Purpose: A carboxyl-terminal YFP fragment was fused to Ggamma-2. When co-expressed with an amino-terminal YFP fragment fused to a Gbeta subunit with which it interacts, a fluorescent signal is produced.
Depositing lab: Catherine Berlot. Depositing organization: Geisinger Health Center. Publication: Visualization of G protein betagamma dimers using bimolecular fluorescence complementation demonstrates roles for both beta and gamma in subcellular targeting. Hynes TR, Tang L, Mervine SM, Sabo JL, Yost EA, Devreotes PN, Berlot CH. J Biol Chem. 2004 Jul 16;279(29):30279-86. Epub 2004 May 10. 10.1074/jbc.M401432200 PubMed 15136579.
Backbone
  Vector backbone: pcDNAI/Amp
  Backbone manufacturer: Invitrogen
  Backbone size w/o insert (bp): 4800
  Total vector size (bp): 5242
  Modifications to backbone: A BglII site was introduced to into the polylinker of pcDNAI/Amp 3' to the BamHI site.
  Vector type: Mammalian Expression
Growth in bacteria
  Bacterial resistance: Ampicillin, 100 μg/mL
  Growth temperature: 37°C
  Growth strain: DH10B
  Copy number: High Copy
Gene/Insert
  Gene/Insert name: YFP(159-238)-gamma -2 (alt name: GNG2)
  Species: H. sapiens (human); Aequorea victoria
  Insert size (bp): 442
  Mutation: Ggamma-2 was amplified by PCR, which added a BamHI site and a linker sequence (Arg-Ser) to the 5' end and a 3' BglII site. Cloning into the BglII site of YFP(159-238) destroyed the BamHI site.
  Entrez Gene: GNG2 (a.k.a. HG3F1)
  Promoter: CMV
  Tag / fusion protein: YFP(159-238) was fused to the amino terminus of Ggamma-2. (N terminal on insert)
  Cloning method: Restriction Enzyme; 5′ cloning site BamHI (not destroyed); 3′ cloning site BglII (not destroyed)
  Sequencing primers: 5′ T7; 3′ SP6
Resource information
  A portion of this plasmid was derived from a plasmid made by: pEYFP was purchased from Clontech. Gamma-2 cDNA was obtained from Janet Robishaw, Weis Center for Research, Geisinger Clinic, Danville, PA.
Terms and licenses: Academic/Nonprofit Terms; Industry Terms: Not Available to Industry
How to cite: YFP(159-238)-gamma-2 in pcDNAI/Amp was a gift from Catherine Berlot (Addgene plasmid # 54472 ; http://n2t.net/addgene:54472 ; RRID:Addgene_54472)
