[The description below was written by a language model from this plasmid's Addgene catalogue record and pLannotate feature annotations shown in this document.]
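Description:
YFP(159-238)-gamma-2 in pcDNAI/Amp is a 5,242 bp mammalian expression plasmid built on the Invitrogen pcDNAI/Amp backbone, which was modified by adding a BglII site to the polylinker just 3' of the BamHI site. In bacteria it is maintained at high copy from a ColE1/pUC-type origin and selected with ampicillin through the bla (AmpR) cassette. An f1 origin is also present. The backbone also carries an SV40 origin of replication and annotated fragments of polyomavirus sequence, which the record does not describe further.

The payload is a 442 bp open reading frame. It fuses the carboxyl-terminal fragment of Aequorea victoria YFP (residues 159-238, derived from pEYFP) to the amino terminus of the G protein gamma-2 subunit (GNG2) through a short Arg-Ser linker introduced by PCR. The catalogue lists the gamma-2 species as human. The automated annotation matched this segment best to the bovine GNG2 protein entry and labelled the YFP fragment as a Venus-type BiFC half; both labels are similarity hits rather than statements of origin. Transcription is driven by the CMV immediate early enhancer and promoter, and the SV40 small t intron and SV40 polyadenylation signal lie downstream for transcript processing. T7 and SP6 promoters flank the insert and serve as sequencing primer sites.

The construct is one half of a bimolecular fluorescence complementation pair. The YFP fragment is not expected to fluoresce on its own. When it is co-expressed with an amino-terminal YFP fragment fused to an interacting Gbeta subunit, beta-gamma dimer formation produces a fluorescent signal. This allows specific G protein beta-gamma dimers and their subcellular targeting to be visualised in cells.
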