Features (pLannotate 1.2.2; 21 found; start..end, strand, type, name):
      2..570     +  rep_origin     ori: high-copy-number ColE1/pMB1/pBR322/pUC origin of replication
    603..1061    -  rep_origin     f1 ori (sequence partly withheld): f1 bacteriophage origin of replication; arrow indicates direction of (+) strand synthesis
   1049..1170    -  CDS            M13 gene IV (fragment) (sequence partly withheld): pIV; IV; phage assembly
   1272..1376    +  promoter       AmpR promoter: bla
   1377..2237    +  CDS            AmpR: β-lactamase; bla; confers resistance to ampicillin, carbenicillin, and related antibiotics
   2310..2689    +  enhancer       CMV enhancer: human cytomegalovirus immediate early enhancer
   2690..2893    +  promoter       CMV promoter: human cytomegalovirus (CMV) immediate early promoter
   2889..2922    +  LTR            5' LTR (truncated) (fragment): truncated 5' long terminal repeat (LTR) from HIV-1
   2938..2956    +  promoter       T7 promoter: promoter for bacteriophage T7 RNA polymerase
   3000..3242    +  CDS            VC155: C-terminal fragment of mVenus for use in bimolecular fluorescence complementation (BiFC) (Kodama and Hu, 2010)
   3249..3461    +  CDS            GNG2 (sequence withheld): GBG2_BOVIN - Experimental evidence at protein level: Swiss-Prot protein existence level 1. Guanine nucleotide-binding proteins (G proteins) are involved as a modulator or transducer in various transmembrane signaling systems. The beta and gamma chains are required for the GTPase activity, for replacement of GDP by GTP, and for G protein-effector interaction. From Bos taurus (Bovine).
   3514..3532    -  promoter       SP6 promoter: promoter for bacteriophage SP6 RNA polymerase
   3540..3614    +  CDS            small t antigen (fragment): SV40 (simian virus 40) small t antigen
   3616..3681    +  intron         small t intron: SV40 (simian virus 40) small t antigen intron
   3811..3831    +  CDS            SV40 NLS: nuclear localization signal of SV40 (simian virus 40) large T antigen
   3838..3972    +  CDS            LT_POVHA (fragment): Protein inferred from homology: Swiss-Prot protein existence level 3. Isoform large T antigen is a key early protein essential for both driving viral replication and inducing cellular transformation. Plays a role in viral genome replication by driving entry of quiescent cells into the cell cycle and by autoregulating the synthesis of viral early mRNA. Displays highly oncogenic activities by corrupting the host cellular checkpoint mechanisms that guard cell division and the transcription, replication, and repair of DNA. Participates in the modulation of cellular gene expression preceeding viral
   3997..4080    +  CDS            large T antigen (fragment): large T antigen from SV40 (simian virus 40)
   4103..4237    +  polyA_signal   SV40 poly(A) signal: SV40 polyadenylation signal
   4238..4606    -  CDS            VP2_POVMA (fragment): Experimental evidence at protein level: Swiss-Prot protein existence level 1. [Isoform VP3]: structural protein that resides within the core of the capsid surrounded by 72 VP1 pentamers. Following virus endocytosis and trafficking to the endoplasmic reticulum, VP2 and VP3 form oligomers and integrate into the endoplasmic reticulum membrane. Heterooligomer VP2-VP3 may create a viroporin for transporting the viral genome across the endoplasmic reticulum membrane to the cytoplasm. Nuclear entry of the viral DNA involves the selective exposure and importin recognition of VP2 or Vp3 nuclear localiz
   4974..5072    -  CDS            VP1_POVMP (fragment): Experimental evidence at protein level: Swiss-Prot protein existence level 1. Forms an icosahedral capsid with a T=7 symmetry and a 40 nm diameter. The capsid is composed of 72 pentamers linked to each other by disulfide bonds and associated with VP2 or VP3 proteins. Interacts with terminal alpha(2,3)-linked sialic acids on the cell surface to provide virion attachment to target cell. This attachment induces virion internalization predominantly through caveolin-mediated endocytosis. Once attached, the virion is internalized by caveolin- mediated endocytosis and traffics to the endoplasmic reti
   5083..5218    +  rep_origin     SV40 ori: SV40 origin of replication
>Addgene plasmid #54472 | YFP(159-238)-gamma-2 in pcDNAI/Amp | depositor full sequence | sequence record 115042 | YFP(159-238)-gamma-2 in pcDNAI/Amp sequence 5242 bps
GGCGTAATCTGCTGCTTGCAAACAAAAAAACCACCGCTACCAGCGGTGGTTTGTTTGCCGGATCAAGAGC
TACCAACTCTTTTTCCGAAGGTAACTGGCTTCAGCAGAGCGCAGATACCAAATACTGTCCTTCTAGTGTA
GCCGTAGTTAGGCCACCACTTCAAGAACTCTGTAGCACCGCCTACATACCTCGCTCTGCTAATCCTGTTA
CCAGTGGCTGCTGCCAGTGGCGATAAGTCGTGTCTTACCGGGTTGGACTCAAGACGATAGTTACCGGATA
AGGCGCAGCGGTCGGGCTGAACGGGGGGTTCGTGCACACAGCCCAGCTTGGAGCGAACGACCTACACCGA
ACTGAGATACCTACAGCGTGAGCATTGAGAAAGCGCCACGCTTCCCGAAGGGAGAAAGGCGGACAGGTAT
CCGGTAAGCGGCAGGGTCGGAACAGGAGAGCGCACGAGGGAGCTTCCAGGGGGAAACGCCTGGTATCTTT
ATAGTCCTGTCGGGTTTCGCCACCTCTGACTTGAGCGTCGATTTTTGTGATGCTCGTCAGGGGGGCGGAG
CCTATGGAAAAACGCCAGCAACGCAAGCTAGCTTCTAGCTAGAAATTGTAAACGTTAATATTTTGTTAAA
ATTCGCGTTAAATTTTTGTTAAATCAGCTCATTTTTTAACCAATAGGCCGAAATCGGCAAAATCCCTTAT
AAATCAAAAGAATAGCCCGAGATAGGGT
[37 nt withheld, positions 729-765]
AAAGAACGTGGACTCCAACGTCAAAGGGCGAAAAACCGTCTATCAGGGCGATGGCC
[115 nt withheld, positions 822-936]
G
[144 nt withheld, positions 938-1081]
ACCGTATAACGTGCTTTCCTCGTTG
[64 nt withheld, positions 1107-1170]
CTGGATTACCAAAGGGCCTCGTGATACGCCTATTTTTATAGGTTAATGTCATGATAATAATGGTTTCTTA
GACGTCAGGTGGCACTTTTCGGGGAAATGTGCGCGGAACCCCTATTTGTTTATTTTTCTAAATACATTCA
AATATGTATCCGCTCATGAGACAATAACCCTGATAAATGCTTCAATAATATTGAAAAAGGAAGAGTATGA
GTATTCAACATTTCCGTGTCGCCCTTATTCCCTTTTTTGCGGCATTTTGCCTTCCTGTTTTTGCTCACCC
AGAAACGCTGGTGAAAGTAAAAGATGCTGAAGATCAGTTGGGTGCACGAGTGGGTTACATCGAACTGGAT
CTCAACAGCGGTAAGATCCTTGAGAGTTTTCGCCCCGAAGAACGTTTTCCAATGATGAGCACTTTTAAAG
TTCTGCTATGTGGCGCGGTATTATCCCGTGTTGACGCCGGGCAAGAGCAACTCGGTCGCCGCATACACTA
TTCTCAGAATGACTTGGTTGAGTACTCACCAGTCACAGAAAAGCATCTTACGGATGGCATGACAGTAAGA
GAATTATGCAGTGCTGCCATAACCATGAGTGATAACACTGCGGCCAACTTACTTCTGACAACGATCGGAG
GACCGAAGGAGCTAACCGCTTTTTTGCACAACATGGGGGATCATGTAACTCGCCTTGATCGTTGGGAACC
GGAGCTGAATGAAGCCATACCAAACGACGAGCGTGACACCACGATGCCTGCAGCAATGGCAACAACGTTG
CGCAAACTATTAACTGGCGAACTACTTACTCTAGCTTCCCGGCAACAATTAATAGACTGGATGGAGGCGG
ATAAAGTTGCAGGACCACTTCTGCGCTCGGCCCTTCCGGCTGGCTGGTTTATTGCTGATAAATCTGGAGC
CGGTGAGCGTGGGTCTCGCGGTATCATTGCAGCACTGGGGCCAGATGGTAAGCCCTCCCGTATCGTAGTT
ATCTACACGACGGGGAGTCAGGCAACTATGGATGAACGAAATAGACAGATCGCTGAGATAGGTGCCTCAC
TGATTAAGCATTGGTAACTGTCAGACCAAGTTTACTCATATATACTTTAGATTGATTTAAAACTTCATTT
TTAATTTCTCTAGCGCGTTGACATTGATTATTGACTAGTTATTAATAGTAATCAATTACGGGGTCATTAG
TTCATAGCCCATATATGGAGTTCCGCGTTACATAACTTACGGTAAATGGCCCGCCTGGCTGACCGCCCAA
CGACCCCCGCCCATTGACGTCAATAATGACGTATGTTCCCATAGTAACGCCAATAGGGACTTTCCATTGA
CGTCAATGGGTGGACTATTTACGGTAAACTGCCCACTTGGCAGTACATCAAGTGTATCATATGCCAAGTA
CGCCCCCTATTGACGTCAATGACGGTAAATGGCCCGCCTGGCATTATGCCCAGTACATGACCTTATGGGA
CTTTCCTACTTGGCAGTACATCTACGTATTAGTCATCGCTATTACCATGGTGATGCGGTTTTGGCAGTAC
ATCAATGGGCGTGGATAGCGGTTTGACTCACGGGGATTTCCAAGTCTCCACCCCATTGACGTCAATGGGA
GTTTGTTTTGGCACCAAAATCAACGGGACTTTCCAAAATGTCGTAACAACTCCGCCCCATTGACGCAAAT
GGGCGGTAGGCGTGTACGGTGGGAGGTCTATATAAGCAGAGCTCTCTGGCTAACTAGAGAACCCACTGCT
TACTGGCTTATCGAAATTAATACGACTCACTATAGGGAGACCCAAGCTTGGTACCGAGCTCGGATCCGCC
ACCATGGGCAAGAACGGCATCAAGGTGAACTTCAAGATCCGCCACAACATCGAGGACGGCAGCGTGCAGC
TCGCCGACCACTACCAGCAGAACACCCCCATCGGCGACGGCCCCGTGCTGCTGCCCGACAACCACTACCT
GAGCTACCAGTCCGCCCTGAGCAAAGACCCCAACGAGAAGCGCGATCACATGGTCCTGCTGGAGTTCGTG
ACCGCCGCCGGGATCACTCTCGGCATGGACGAGCTGTACAAGAGATCC
[213 nt withheld, positions 3249-3461]
TAAAGATCTATCACACTGGCGGCCGCTCGAGCATGCATCTAGAGGGCCCTATTCTATAGTGTCACCTAAA
TGCTAGAGGATCTTTGTGAAGGAACCTTACTTCTGTGGTGTGACATAATTGGACAAACTACCTACAGAGA
TTTAAAGCTCTAAGGTAAATATAAAATTTTTAAGTGTATAATGTGTTAAACTACTGATTCTAATTGTTTG
TGTATTTTAGATTCCAACCTATGGAACTGATGAATGGGAGCAGTGGTGGAATGCCTTTAATGAGGAAAAC
CTGTTTTGCTCAGAAGAAATGCCATCTAGTGATGATGAGGCTACTGCTGACTCTCAACATTCTACTCCTC
CAAAAAAGAAGAGAAAGGTAGAAGACCCCAAGGACTTTCCTTCAGAATTGCTAAGTTTTTTGAGTCATGC
TGTGTTTAGTAATAGAACTCTTGCTTGCTTTGCTATTTACACCACAAAGGAAAAAGCTGCACTGCTATAC
AAGAAAATTATGGAAAAATATTTGATGTATAGTGCCTTGACTAGAGATCATAATCAGCCATACCACATTT
GTAGAGGTTTTACTTGCTTTAAAAAACCTCCCACACCTCCCCCTGAACCTGAAACATAAAATGAATGCAA
TTGTTGTTGTTAACTTGTTTATTGCAGCTTATAATGGTTACAAATAAAGCAATAGCATCACAAATTTCAC
AAATAAAGCATTTTTTTCACTGCATTCTAGTTGTGGTTTGTCCAAACTCATCAATGTATCTTATCATGTC
TGGATCATCCCGCCATGGTATCAACGCCATATTTCTATTTACAGTAGGGACCTCTTCGTTGTGTAGGTAC
CGCTGTATTCCTAGGGAAATAGTAGAGGCACCTTGAACTGTCTGCATCAGCCATATAGCCCCCGCTGTTC
GACTTACAAACACAGGCACAGTACTGACAAACCCATACACCTCCTCTGAAATACCCATAGTTGCTAGGGC
TGTCTCCGAACTCATTACACCCTCCAAAGTCAGAGCTGTAATTTCGCCATCAAGGGCAGCGAGGGCTTCT
CCAGATAAAATAGCTTCTGCCGAGAGTCCCGTAAGGGTAGACACTTCAGCTAATCCCTCGATGAGGTCTA
CTAGAATAGTCAGTGCGGCTCCCATTTTGAAAATTCACTTACTTGATCAGCTTCAGAAGATGGCGGAGGG
CCTCCAACACAGTAATTTTCCTCCCGACTCTTAAAATAGAAAATGTCAAGTCAGTTAAGCAGGAAGTGGA
CTAACTGACGCAGCTGGCCGTGCGACATCCTCTTTTAATTAGTTGCTAGGCAACGCCCTCCAGAGGGCGT
GTGGTTTTGCAAGAGGAAGCAAAAGCCTCTCCACCCAGGCCTAGAATGTTTCCACCCAATCATTACTATG
ACAACAGCTGTTTTTTTTAGTATTAAGCAGAGGCCGGGGACCCCTGGGCCCGCTTACTCTGGAGAAAAAG
AAGAGAGGCATTGTAGAGGCTTCCAGAGGCAACTTGTCAAAACAGGACTGCTTCTATTTCTGTCACACTG
TCTGGCCCTGTCACAAGGTCCAGCACCTCCATACCCCCTTTAATAAGCAGTTTGGGAACGGGTGCGGGTC
TTACTCCGCCCATCCCGCCCCTAACTCCGCCCAGTTCCGCCCATTCTCCGCCCCATGGCTGACTAATTTT
TTTTATTTATGCAGAGGCCGAGGCCGCCTCGGCCTCTGAGCTATTCCAGAAGTAGTGAGGAGGCTTTTTT
GGAGGCCTAGGCTTTTGCAAAAAGCTAATTC
