>Addgene plasmid #54472 | YFP(159-238)-gamma-2 in pcDNAI/Amp | addgene partial sequence | sequence record 117791 | SP6 5'-ATTTAGGTGACACTATAG-3'
AGTGTGATAGATCTTTA
[213 nt withheld, positions 18-230]
GGATCTCTTGTACAGCTCGTCCATGCCGAGAGTGATCCCGGCGGCGGTCACGAACTCCAGCAGGACCATG
TGATCGCGCTTCTCGTTGGGGTCTTTGCTCAGGGCGGACTGGTAGCTCAGGTAGTGGTTGTCGGGCAGCA
GCACGGGGCCGTCGCCGATGGGGGTGTTCTGCTGGTAGTGGTCGGCGAGCTGCACGCTGCCGTCCTCGAT
GTTGTGGCGGATCTTGAAGTTCACCTTGATGCCGTTCTTGCCCATGGTGGCGGATCCGAGCTCGGTACCA
AGCTTGGGTCTCCCTATAGTGAGTCGTATTAATTTCGATAAGCCAGTAAGCAGTGGGTTCTCTAGTTAGC
CAGAGAGCTCTGCTTATATAGACCTCCCACCGTACACGCCTACCGCCCATTTGCGTCAATGGGGCGGAGT
TGTTACGACATTTTGGAAAGTCCCGTTGATTTTGGTGCCAAAACAAACTCCCATTGACGTCAAT
